Addgene plasmid #139113: hnRNPF_PLD
Purpose: express prion like domain of hnRNPF
Depositing lab: Nicolas Fawzi. Depositing organization: Brown University. Publication: Tyrosine phosphorylation regulates hnRNPA2 granule protein partitioning and reduces neurodegeneration. Ryan VH, Perdikari TM, Naik MT, Saueressig CF, Lins J, Dignon GL, Mittal J, Hart AC, Fawzi NL. EMBO J. 2021 Feb 1;40(3):e105001. doi: 10.15252/embj.2020105001. Epub 2020 Dec 22. PubMed 33349959.
Backbone
  Vector backbone: pJ411
  Vector type: Bacterial Expression
Growth in bacteria
  Bacterial resistance: Kanamycin, 50 μg/mL
  Growth temperature: 37°C
  Growth strain: DH5alpha
  Copy number: High Copy
Gene/Insert
  Gene/Insert name: hnRNPF
  Species: H. sapiens (human)
  Mutation: 365-415
  Entrez Gene: HNRNPF (a.k.a. HNRPF, OK/SW-cl.23, mcs94-1)
  Cloning method: Restriction Enzyme; 5′ cloning site unknown (unknown if destroyed)
Terms and licenses: Academic/Nonprofit Terms; Industry Terms: Not Available to Industry
How to cite: hnRNPF_PLD was a gift from Nicolas Fawzi (Addgene plasmid # 139113 ; http://n2t.net/addgene:139113 ; RRID:Addgene_139113)
