[The description below was written by a language model from this plasmid's Addgene catalogue record and pLannotate feature annotations shown in this document.]
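Description:
hnRNPF_PLD is a bacterial expression plasmid built on the pJ411 backbone for producing the prion-like domain of human hnRNPF in E. coli. The sequenced construct is about 4.2 kb. It replicates from a high-copy ColE1/pUC-type origin and is selected with kanamycin through an aph(3')-Ia aminoglycoside phosphotransferase gene, which the annotation places downstream of a fragment of the bla (AmpR) promoter. Short fragments of the rrnB T1 and T2 terminators, 5S rRNA and lacZα also appear in the feature table. These are most likely backbone remnants or insulating elements, not functional parts of the payload.

The insert is a short fragment of HNRNPF, recorded as residues 365–415, which matches the roughly 150 nt coding feature detected in the sequence. hnRNPF is a component of heterogeneous nuclear ribonucleoprotein complexes that binds G-rich pre-mRNA sequences and regulates alternative splicing. This construct carries only the C-terminal low-complexity region. The fragment lies between a T7 promoter with an adjacent lac operator and a T7 terminator, and the plasmid also encodes the lac repressor (lacI) under its own promoter. Transcription therefore needs a host that supplies T7 RNA polymerase, stays repressed until lactose or IPTG is added, and is then strongly induced.

There is a stretch of about 100 nt between the operator and the annotated hnRNPF fragment, but no tag, cleavage site or fusion partner is annotated or listed, so the record does not say whether one is present. The associated publication concerns hnRNPA2 granule protein partitioning, which suggests the plasmid is used to make recombinant domain for in vitro biophysical or phase-separation studies.
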