Features (pLannotate 1.2.2; 14 found; start..end, strand, type, name):
     56..74      +  promoter       T7 promoter: promoter for bacteriophage T7 RNA polymerase
     75..99      +  protein_bind   lac operator: The lac repressor binds to the lac operator to inhibit transcription in E. coli. This inhibition can be relieved by adding lactose or isopropyl-β-D-thiogalactopyranoside (IPTG). lac repressor encoded by lacI
    205..357     +  CDS            HNRNPF (fragment): HNRPF_HUMAN - Also known as HNRPF. Experimental evidence at protein level: Swiss-Prot protein existence level 1. Component of the heterogeneous nuclear ribonucleoprotein (hnRNP) complexes which provide the substrate for the processing events that pre-mRNAs undergo before becoming functional, translatable mRNAs in the cytoplasm. Plays a role in the regulation of alternative splicing events. Binds G-rich sequences in pre-mRNAs and keeps target RNA in an unfolded state. From Homo sapiens (Human).
    371..418     +  terminator     T7 terminator: transcription terminator for bacteriophage T7 RNA polymerase
    478..518     -  terminator     rrnB T1 terminator (fragment): transcription terminator T1 from the E. coli rrnB gene
    520..635     -  ncRNA          5S rRNA: Accession: RF00001 - 5S ribosomal RNA
    666..690     +  CDS            KanR (fragment): aminoglycoside phosphotransferase; aph(3')-Ia; confers resistance to kanamycin in bacteria or G418 (Geneticin®) in eukaryotes
    720..816     +  promoter       AmpR promoter (fragment): bla
    819..1628    +  CDS            KanR: aminoglycoside phosphotransferase; aph(3')-Ia; confers resistance to kanamycin in bacteria or G418 (Geneticin®) in eukaryotes
   1637..1710    +  promoter       lacI promoter (fragment): lacI
   1711..2790    +  CDS            lacI: LACI_ECOLI - Experimental evidence at protein level: Swiss-Prot protein existence level 1. Repressor of the lactose operon. Binds allolactose as an inducer. From Escherichia coli (strain K12).
   2879..3467    +  rep_origin     ori: high-copy-number ColE1/pMB1/pBR322/pUC origin of replication
   3692..3709    +  terminator     rrnB T2 terminator (fragment): transcription terminator T2 from the E. coli rrnB gene
   3734..3753    -  CDS            lacZα (fragment): LacZα fragment of β-galactosidase; lacZ fragment
>Addgene plasmid #139113 | hnRNPF_PLD | addgene full sequence | sequence record 274853 | Addgene NGS Result
TTATCAGTATTTATTATGCATTTAGAATAAATTTTGTGTCGCCCTTCCGCGAAATTAATACGACTCACTA
TAGGGGAATTGTGAGCGGATAACAATTCCCCTCTAGAAATAATTTTGTTTAACTTTTGAAGGAGATATAC
CATGGGCAGCGACAAAATTCACCATCATCACCATCACGAGAATCTGTACTTCCAAGGTCATATGACGGGC
GCAAGCAACGGTGCGTACTCCAGCCAAGTTATGCAAGGCATGGGTGTGAGCGCGGCACAGGCGACGTACA
GCGGCCTGGAGAGCCAGTCCGTTAGCGGCTGCTATGGTGCGGGCTATAGCGGTCAGAACAGCATGGGCGG
CTATGACTGACTCGAGCCCCCTAGCATAACCCCTTGGGGCCTCTAAACGGGTCTTGAGGGGTTTTTTGCC
CCTGAGACGCGTCAATCGAGTTCGTACCTAAGGGCGACACCCCCTAATTAGCCCGGGCGAAAGGCCCAGT
CTTTCGACTGAGCCTTTCGTTTTATTTGATGCCTGGCAGTTCCCTACTCTCGCATGGGGAGTCCCCACAC
TACCATCGGCGCTACGGCGTTTCACTTCTGAGTTCGGCATGGGGTCAGGTGGGACCACCGCGCTACTGCC
GCCAGGCAAACAAGGGGTGTTATGAGCCATATTCAGGTATAAATGGGCTCGCGATAATGTTCAGAATTGG
TTAATTGGTTGTAACACTGACCCCTATTTGTTTATTTTTCTAAATACATTCAAATATGTATCCGCTCATG
AGACAATAACCCTGATAAATGCTTCAATAATATTGAAAAAGGAAGAATATGAGCCATATTCAACGGGAAA
CGTCGAGGCCGCGATTAAATTCCAACATGGATGCTGATTTATATGGGTATAAATGGGCTCGCGATAATGT
CGGGCAATCAGGTGCGACAATCTATCGCTTGTATGGGAAGCCCGATGCGCCAGAGTTGTTTCTGAAACAT
GGCAAAGGTAGCGTTGCCAATGATGTTACAGATGAGATGGTCAGACTAAACTGGCTGACGGAATTTATGC
CACTTCCGACCATCAAGCATTTTATCCGTACTCCTGATGATGCATGGTTACTCACCACTGCGATCCCCGG
AAAAACAGCGTTCCAGGTATTAGAAGAATATCCTGATTCAGGTGAAAATATTGTTGATGCGCTGGCAGTG
TTCCTGCGCCGGTTGCACTCGATTCCTGTTTGTAATTGTCCTTTTAACAGCGATCGCGTATTTCGCCTCG
CTCAGGCGCAATCACGAATGAATAACGGTTTGGTTGATGCGAGTGATTTTGATGACGAGCGTAATGGCTG
GCCTGTTGAACAAGTCTGGAAAGAAATGCATAAACTTTTGCCATTCTCACCGGATTCAGTCGTCACTCAT
GGTGATTTCTCACTTGATAACCTTATTTTTGACGAGGGGAAATTAATAGGTTGTATTGATGTTGGACGAG
TCGGAATCGCAGACCGATACCAGGATCTTGCCATCCTATGGAACTGCCTCGGTGAGTTTTCTCCTTCATT
ACAGAAACGGCTTTTTCAAAAATATGGTATTGATAATCCTGATATGAATAAATTGCAATTTCATTTGATG
CTCGATGAGTTTTTCTAAGCGGCGCGCCATCGAATGGCGCAAAACCTTTCGCGGTATGGCATGATAGCGC
CCGGAAGAGAGTCAATTCAGGGTGGTGAATATGAAACCAGTAACGTTATACGATGTCGCAGAGTATGCCG
GTGTCTCTTATCAGACCGTTTCCCGCGTGGTGAACCAGGCCAGCCACGTTTCTGCGAAAACGCGGGAAAA
AGTGGAAGCGGCGATGGCGGAGCTGAATTACATTCCCAACCGCGTGGCACAACAACTGGCGGGCAAACAG
TCGTTGCTGATTGGCGTTGCCACCTCCAGTCTGGCCCTGCACGCGCCGTCGCAAATTGTCGCGGCGATTA
AATCTCGCGCCGATCAACTGGGTGCCAGCGTGGTGGTGTCGATGGTAGAACGAAGCGGCGTCGAAGCCTG
TAAAGCGGCGGTGCACAATCTTCTCGCGCAACGCGTCAGTGGGCTGATCATTAACTATCCGCTGGATGAC
CAGGATGCCATTGCTGTGGAAGCTGCCTGCACTAATGTTCCGGCGTTATTTCTTGATGTCTCTGACCAGA
CACCCATCAACAGTATTATTTTCTCCCATGAGGACGGTACGCGACTGGGCGTGGAGCATCTGGTCGCATT
GGGTCACCAGCAAATCGCGCTGTTAGCGGGCCCATTAAGTTCTGTCTCGGCGCGTCTGCGTCTGGCTGGC
TGGCATAAATATCTCACTCGCAATCAAATTCAGCCGATAGCGGAACGGGAAGGCGACTGGAGTGCCATGT
CCGGTTTTCAACAAACCATGCAAATGCTGAATGAGGGCATCGTTCCCACTGCGATGCTGGTTGCCAACGA
TCAGATGGCGCTGGGCGCAATGCGCGCCATTACCGAGTCCGGGCTGCGCGTTGGTGCGGATATCTCGGTA
GTGGGATACGACGATACCGAAGATAGCTCATGTTATATCCCGCCGTTAACCACCATCAAACAGGATTTTC
GCCTGCTGGGGCAAACCAGCGTGGACCGCTTGCTGCAACTCTCTCAGGGCCAGGCGGTGAAGGGCAATCA
GCTGTTGCCAGTCTCACTGGTGAAAAGAAAAACCACCCTGGCGCCCAATACGCAAACCGCCTCTCCCCGC
GCGTTGGCCGATTCATTAATGCAGCTGGCACGACAGGTTTCCCGACTGGAAAGCGGGCAGTGACTCATGA
CCAAAATCCCTTAACGTGAGTTACGCGCGCGTCGTTCCACTGAGCGTCAGACCCCGTAGAAAAGATCAAA
GGATCTTCTTGAGATCCTTTTTTTCTGCGCGTAATCTGCTGCTTGCAAACAAAAAAACCACCGCTACCAG
CGGTGGTTTGTTTGCCGGATCAAGAGCTACCAACTCTTTTTCCGAAGGTAACTGGCTTCAGCAGAGCGCA
GATACCAAATACTGTTCTTCTAGTGTAGCCGTAGTTAGCCCACCACTTCAAGAACTCTGTAGCACCGCCT
ACATACCTCGCTCTGCTAATCCTGTTACCAGTGGCTGCTGCCAGTGGCGATAAGTCGTGTCTTACCGGGT
TGGACTCAAGACGATAGTTACCGGATAAGGCGCAGCGGTCGGGCTGAACGGGGGGTTCGTGCACACAGCC
CAGCTTGGAGCGAACGACCTACACCGAACTGAGATACCTACAGCGTGAGCTATGAGAAAGCGCCACGCTT
CCCGAAGGGAGAAAGGCGGACAGGTATCCGGTAAGCGGCAGGGTCGGAACAGGAGAGCGCACGAGGGAGC
TTCCAGGGGGAAACGCCTGGTATCTTTATAGTCCTGTCGGGTTTCGCCACCTCTGACTTGAGCGTCGATT
TTTGTGATGCTCGTCAGGGGGGCGGAGCCTATGGAAAAACGCCAGCAACGCGGCCTTTTTACGGTTCCTG
GCCTTTTGCTGGCCTTTTGCTCACATGTTCTTTCCTGCGTTATCCCCTGATTCTGTGGATAACCGTATTA
CCGCCTTTGAGTGAGCTGATACCGCTCGCCGCAGCCGAACGACCGAGCGCAGCGAGTCAGTGAGCGAGGA
AGCGGAAGGCGAGAGTAGGGAACTGCCAGGCATCAAACTAAGCAGAAGGCCCCTGACGGATGGCCTTTTT
GCGTTTCTACAAACTCTTTCTGTGTTGTAAAACGACGGCCAGTCTTAAGCTCGGGCCCCCTGGGCGGTTC
TGATAACGAGTAATCGTTAATCCGCAAATAACGTAAAAACCCGCTTCGGCGGGTTTTTTTATGGGGGGAG
TTTAGGGAAAGAGCATTTGTCAGAATATTTAAGGGCGCCTGTCACTTTGCTTGATATATGAGAATTATTT
AACCTTATAAATGAGAAAAAAGCAACGCACTTTAAATAAGATACGTTGCTTTTTCGATTGATGAACACCT
ATAATTAAACTATTCATCTATTATTTATGATTTTTTGTATATACAATATTTCTAGTTTGTTAAAGAGAAT
TAAGAAAATAAATCTCGAAAATAATAAAGGGAAAATCAGTTTTTGATATCAAAATTATACATGTCAACGA
TAATACAAAATATAATACAAACTATAAGATG
