>Addgene plasmid #139113 | hnRNPF_PLD | depositor partial sequence | sequence record 269178 | insert
CACCATCATCACCATCACGAGAATCTGTACTTCCAAGGTCATATGACGGGCGCAAGCAACGGTGCGTACT
CCAGCCAAGTTATGCAAGGCATGGGTGTGAGCGCGGCACAGGCGACGTACAGCGGCCTGGAGAGCCAGTC
CGTTAGCGGCTGCTATGGTGCGGGCTATAGCGGTCAGAACAGCATGGGCGGCTATGACTGACTCGAG
